>Addgene plasmid #210579 | pUB_NonoptλHAramp-FLuc100 | addgene full sequence | sequence record 416801 | Addgene NGS Result
TGGAAGGGCTAATTCACTCCCAAAGAAGACAAGATATCCTTGATCTGTGGATCTACCACACACAAGGCTA
CTTCCCTGATTAGCAGAACTACACACCAGGGCCAGGGGTCAGATATCCACTGACCTTTGGATGGTGCTAC
AAGCTAGTACCAGTTGAGCCAGATAAGGTAGAAGAGGCCAATAAAGGAGAGAACACCAGCTTGTTACACC
CTGTGAGCCTGCATGGGATGGATGACCCGGAGAGAGAAGTGTTAGAGTGGAGGTTTGACAGCCGCCTAGC
ATTTCATCACGTGGCCCGAGAGCTGCATCCGGAGTACTTCAAGAACTGCTGATATCGAGCTTGCTACAAG
GGACTTTCCGCTGGGGACTTTCCAGGGAGGCGTGGCCTGGGCGGGACTGGGGAGTGGCGAGCCCTCAGAT
CCTGCATATAAGCAGCTGCTTTTTGCCTGTACTGGGTCTCTCTGGTTAGACCAGATCTGAGCCTGGGAGC
TCTCTGGCTAACTAGGGAACCCACTGCTTAAGCCTCAATAAAGCTTGCCTTGAGTGCTTCAAGTAGTGTG
TGCCCGTCTGTTGTGTGACTCTGGTAACTAGAGATCCCTCAGACCCTTTTAGTCAGTGTGGAAAATCTCT
AGCAGTGGCGCCCGAACAGGGACTTGAAAGCGAAAGGGAAACCAGAGGAGCTCTCTCGACGCAGGACTCG
GCTTGCTGAAGCGCGCACGGCAAGAGGCGAGGGGCGGCGACTGGTGAGTACGCCAAAAATTTTGACTAGC
GGAGGCTAGAAGGAGAGAGATGGGTGCGAGAGCGTCAGTATTAAGCGGGGGAGAATTAGATCGCGATGGG
AAAAAATTCGGTTAAGGCCAGGGGGAAAGAAAAAATATAAATTAAAACATATAGTATGGGCAAGCAGGGA
GCTAGAACGATTCGCAGTTAATCCTGGCCTGTTAGAAACATCAGAAGGCTGTAGACAAATACTGGGACAG
CTACAACCATCCCTTCAGACAGGATCAGAAGAACTTAGATCATTATATAATACAGTAGCAACCCTCTATT
GTGTGCATCAAAGGATAGAGATAAAAGACACCAAGGAAGCTTTAGACAAGATAGAGGAAGAGCAAAACAA
AAGTAAGACCACCGCACAGCAAGCGGCCGGCCGCTGATCTTCAGACCTGGAGGAGGAGATATGAGGGACA
ATTGGAGAAGTGAATTATATAAATATAAAGTAGTAAAAATTGAACCATTAGGAGTAGCACCCACCAAGGC
AAAGAGAAGAGTGGTGCAGAGAGAAAAAAGAGCAGTGGGAATAGGAGCTTTGTTCCTTGGGTTCTTGGGA
GCAGCAGGAAGCACTATGGGCGCAGCGTCAATGACGCTGACGGTACAGGCCAGACAATTATTGTCTGGTA
TAGTGCAGCAGCAGAACAATTTGCTGAGGGCTATTGAGGCGCAACAGCATCTGTTGCAACTCACAGTCTG
GGGCATCAAGCAGCTCCAGGCAAGAATCCTGGCTGTGGAAAGATACCTAAAGGATCAACAGCTCCTGGGG
ATTTGGGGTTGCTCTGGAAAACTCATTTGCACCACTGCTGTGCCTTGGAATGCTAGTTGGAGTAATAAAT
CTCTGGAACAGATTTGGAATCACACGACCTGGATGGAGTGGGACAGAGAAATTAACAATTACACAAGCTT
AATACACTCCTTAATTGAAGAATCGCAAAACCAGCAAGAAAAGAATGAACAAGAATTATTGGAATTAGAT
AAATGGGCAAGTTTGTGGAATTGGTTTAACATAACAAATTGGCTGTGGTATATAAAATTATTCATAATGA
TAGTAGGAGGCTTGGTAGGTTTAAGAATAGTTTTTGCTGTACTTTCTATAGTGAATAGAGTTAGGCAGGG
ATATTCACCATTATCGTTTCAGACCCACCTCCCAACCCCGAGGGGACCCGACAGGCCCGAAGGAATAGAA
GAAGAAGGTGGAGAGAGAGACAGAGACAGATCCATTCGATTAGTGAACGGATCTCGACGGTATCGCCGAA
TTCACAAATGGCAGTATTCATCCACAATTTTAAAAGAAAAGGGGGGATTGGGGGGTACAGTGCAGGGGAA
AGAATAGTAGACATAATAGCAACAGACATACAAACTAAAGAATTACAAAAACAAATTACAAAAATTCAAA
ATTTTCGGGTTTATTACAGGGACAGCAGAGATCCAGTTTGGACTAGTGGCCTCCGCGCCGGGTTTTGGCG
CCTCCCGCGGGCGCCCCCCTCCTCACGGCGAGCGCTGCCACGTCAGACGAAGGGCGCAGCGAGCGTCCTG
ATCCTTCCGCCCGGACGCTCAGGACAGCGGCCCGCTGCTCATAAGACTCGGCCTTAGAACCCCAGTATCA
GCAGAAGGACATTTTAGGACGGGACTTGGGTGACTCTAGGGCACTGGTTTTCTTTCCAGAGAGCGGAACA
GGCGAGGAAAAGTAGTCCCTTCTCGGCGATTCTGCGGAGGGATCTCCGTGGGGCGGTGAACGCCGATGAT
TATATAAGGACGCGCCGGGTGTGGCACAGCTAGTTCCGTCGCAGCCGGGATTTGGGTCGCGGTTCTTGTT
TGTGGATCGCTGTGATCGTCACTTGGCGGCCGCCACCATGGATGCACAAACGAGACGCAGAGAAAGAAGA
GCAGAAAAGCAAGCACAATGGAAGGCAGCAAATGGAGGATCCCCCCCTCATATGGCATATCCCTATGATG
TACCCGATTATGCACCCCCCTCCCTCAATTCCGCAGATATACAACATTCCGGAGGCGGTGGATCAGGTGG
ACTGCAGGAGGACGCCAAAAACATTAAAAAAGGCCCGGCTCCATTCTACCCGCTGGAGGACGGTACTGCT
GGCGAGCAGCTGCACAAAGCTATGAAACGATACGCACTAGTTCCGGGTACTATTGCTTTCACTGACGCTC
ACATCGAGGTGGACATCACTTACGCTGAGTACTTCGAGATGAGCGTTCGGTTGGCCGAGGCTATGAAACG
ATACGGCCTGAACACTAACCACCGAATCGTGGTGTGCTCAGAGAACTCATTACAGTTCTTCATGCCGGTG
TTGGGCGCCTTATTCATCGGCGTTGCTGTTGCCCCAGCCAACGACATTTACAACGAGCGAGAGTTGTTAA
ACTCAATGGGCATTTCACAGCCAACTGTGGTGTTCGTTTCAAAAAAAGGCTTGCAGAAAATTTTGAACGT
GCAGAAAAAATTACCAATCATCCAGAAAATTATTATCATGGACAGCAAAACTGACTACCAGGGTTTCCAG
AGCATGTACACTTTCGTTACTTCACACTTGCCACCGGGTTTCAACGAGTACGACTTCGTGCCAGAGAGCT
TCGACCGAGACAAAACTATTGCCCTGATCATGAACTCATCAGGCTCAACTGGTCTGCCGAAAGGTGTTGC
TCTGCCGCACCGGACTGCCTGCGTGCGATTCTCACACGCCCGGGACCCAATTTTCGGCAACCAGATCATT
CCGGACACTGCCATTTTAAGCGTTGTTCCATTCCACCACGGTTTCGGCATGTTCACTACTCTGGGTTACT
TCATATGCGGTTTCCGAGTTGTGTTAATGTACCGGTTCGAGGAGGAGCTGTTCCTGCGAAGCTTGCAGGA
CTACAAAATTCAGTCAGCTCTGCTGGTGCCAACTCTGTTCAGCTTCTTCGCCAAAAGCACTCTGATTGAC
AAATACGACTTATCAAACTTACACGAGATTGCTTCAGGTGGCGCTCCGTTATCAAAAGAGGTTGGCGAGG
CCGTTGCCAAACGATTCCACCTGCCAGGTATCCGACAGGGTTACGGTTTGACTGAGACTACTTCAGCTAT
TCTGATTACTCCGGAGGGTGACGACAAACCGGGCGCTGTGGGTAAAGTTGTTCCATTCTTCGAGGCTAAA
GTTGTGGACCTGGACACTGGTAAAACTCTGGGCGTTAACCAGCGAGGCGAGCTGTGCGTGCGAGGTCCGA
TGATTATGAGCGGTTACGTGAACAACCCGGAGGCTACTAACGCCTTGATTGACAAAGACGGTTGGTTACA
CAGCGGTGACATCGCTTACTGGGACGAGGACGAGCACTTCTTCATCGTTGACCGGCTGAAATCACTGATT
AAATACAAAGGCTACCAGGTGGCTCCGGCTGAGTTGGAGTCAATCTTGTTACAGCACCCAAACATCTTCG
ACGCTGGTGTGGCTGGTCTGCCGGACGACGACGCCGGTGAGTTACCAGCCGCCGTTGTTGTTTTGGAGCA
CGGTAAAACTATGACTGAGAAAGAGATCGTGGACTACGTTGCCAGCCAGGTTACTACTGCTAAAAAATTG
CGGGGTGGCGTTGTGTTCGTCGACGAGGTTCCGAAAGGTTTAACTGGCAAATTGGACGCTCGAAAAATCC
GAGAGATCCTGATCAAAGCCAAAAAAGGCGGCAAAATCGCCGTGTAAGCTAGCTAGGCGGACTGTTACTG
AGCTGCGTTTTACACCCTTTCTTTGACAAAACCTAACTTGCGCAGAAAAAAAAAAAATAAGAGACAACAT
TGGCATGGCTTTGTTTTTTTAAATTTTTTTTAAAGTTTTTTTTTTTTTTTTTTTTTTTTAAGTTTTTTTG
TTTTGTTTTGGCGCTTTTGACTCAGGATTTAAAAACTGGAACGGTGAAGGCGACAGCAGTTGGTTGGAGC
AAACATCCCCCAAAGTTCTACAAATGTGGCTGAGGACTTTGTACATTGTTTTGTTTTTTTTTTTTTTGGT
TTTGTCTTTTTTTAATAGTCATTCCAAGTATCCATGAAATAAGTGGTTACAGGAAGTCCCTCACCCTCCC
AAAAGCCACCCCCACTCCTAAGAGGAGGATGGTCGCGTCCATGCCCTGAGTCCACCCCGGGGAAGGTGAC
AACCGGTAACCTACAAACGGGTGGAGGATCACCCCACCCGACACTTCACAATCAAGGGGTACAATACACA
AGGGTGGAGGAACACCCCACCCTCCAGACACATTACACAGAAATCCAATCAAACAGAAGCACCATCAGGG
CTTCTGCTACCAAATTTATCTCAAAAAACTACAACAAGGAATCACCATCAGGGATTCCCTGTGCAATATA
CGTCAAACGAGGGCCACGACGGGAGGACGATCACGCCTCCCGAATATCGGCATGTCTGGCTTTCGAATTC
AGTGCGTGGAGCATCAGCCCACGCAGCCAATCAGAGTCGAATACAAGTCGACTTTCGCGAAGAGCATCAG
CCTTCGCGCCATTCTTACACAAACCACACTCTCCCCTACAGGAACAGCATCAGCGTTCCTGCCCAGTACC
CAACTCAAGAAAATTTATGTCCCCATGCAGCATCAGCGCATGGGCCCCAAGAATACATCCCCAACAAAAT
CACATCCGAGCACCAACAGGGCTCGGAGTGTTGTTTCTTGTCCAACTGGACAAACCCTCCATGGACCATC
AGGCCATGGACTCTCACCAACAAGACAAAAACTACTCTTCTCGAAGCAGCATCAGCGCTTCGAAACACTC
GAGCATACATTGTGCCTATTTCTTGGGTGGACGATCACGCCACCCATGCTCTCACGAATTTCAAAACACG
GACAAGGACGAGCACCACCAGGGCTCGTCGTTCCACGTCCAATACGATTACTTACCTTTCGGGATCACGA
TCACGGATCCCGCAGCTACATCACTTCCACTCAGGACATTCAAGCATGCACGATCACGGCATGCTCCACA
AGTCTCAACCACAGAAACTACCAAATGGGTTCAGCACCAGCGAACCCACTCCTACCTCAAACCTCTTCCC
ACAAAACTGGCAAGCAGGATCACCGCTTGCCCATTCCAACATACCAAATCAAAAACAATTACTGGTACAG
CATCAGCGTACCAGCCCACATCTCTCACTACTATCAAAAACCAAACCGTTCAGCAACAGCGAACGGTACA
CACGGAAAAATCAACTGGTTTACAAATACGAAAGACGATCACGCTTTCGTCCAGCGCAAACTATTACGAA
AAACATCCGACGGGAAGAGCAACAGCCTTCCCGCGGCGGAAAACCTCACAAAAACACGACAAACGGATGC
ACGAACACGGCATCCGCCGACAACCCACAAACTTACAACCAGGCAAACGGTGCAGGATCACCGCACCGTA
CATCAAACACCTCAGATCTCATATCGATAGATCCTAATCAACCTCTGGATTACAAAATTTGTGAAAGATT
GACTGGTATTCTTAACTATGTTGCTCCTTTTACGCTATGTGGATACGCTGCTTTAATGCCTTTGTATCAT
GCTATTGCTTCCCGTATGGCTTTCATTTTCTCCTCCTTGTATAAATCCTGGTTGCTGTCTCTTTATGAGG
AGTTGTGGCCCGTTGTCAGGCAACGTGGCGTGGTGTGCACTGTGTTTGCTGACGCAACCCCCACTGGTTG
GGGCATTGCCACCACCTGTCAGCTCCTTTCCGGGACTTTCGCTTTCCCCCTCCCTATTGCCACGGCGGAA
CTCATCGCCGCCTGCCTTGCCCGCTGCTGGACAGGGGCTCGGCTGTTGGGCACTGACAATTCCGTGGTGT
TGTCGGGGAAATCATCGTCCTTTCCTTGGCTGCTCGCCTGTGTTGCCACCTGGATTCTGCGCGGGACGTC
CTTCTGCTACGTCCCTTCGGCCCTCAATCCAGCGGACCTTCCTTCCCGCGGCCTGCTGCCGGCTCTGCGG
CCTCTTCCGCGTCTTCGCCTTCGCCCTCAGACGAGTCGGATCTCCCTTTGGGCCGCCTCCCCGCCTGAGA
TCCTTTAAGACCAATGACTTACAAGGCAGCTGTAGATCTTAGCCACTTTTTAAAAGAAAAGGGGGGACTG
GAAGGGCTAATTCACTCCCAACGAAGACAAGATCTGCTTTTTGCTTGTACTGGGTCTCTCTGGTTAGACC
AGATCTGAGCCTGGGAGCTCTCTGGCTAACTAGGGAACCCACTGCTTAAGCCTCAATAAAGCTTGCCTTG
AGTGCTTCAAGTAGTGTGTGCCCGTCTGTTGTGTGACTCTGGTAACTAGAGATCCCTCAGACCCTTTTAG
TCAGTGTGGAAAATCTCTAGCAGTAGTAGTTCATGTCATCTTATTATTCAGTATTTATAACTTGCAAAGA
AATGAATATCAGAGAGTGAGAGGCCCGGGTTAATTAAGGAAAGGGCTAGATCATTCTTGAAGACGAAAGG
GCCTCGTGATACGCCTATTTTTATAGGTTAATGTCATGATAATAATGGTTTCTTAGACGTCAGGTGGCAC
TTTTCGGGGAAATGTGCGCGGAACCCCTATTTGTTTATTTTTCTAAATACATTCAAATATGTATCCGCTC
ATGAGACAATAACCCTGATAAATGCTTCAATAATATTGAAAAAGGAAGAGTATGAGTATTCAACATTTCC
GTGTCGCCCTTATTCCCTTTTTTGCGGCATTTTGCCTTCCTGTTTTTGCTCACCCAGAAACGCTGGTGAA
AGTAAAAGATGCTGAAGATCAGTTGGGTGCACGAGTGGGTTACATCGAACTGGATCTCAACAGCGGTAAG
ATCCTTGAGAGTTTTCGCCCCGAAGAACGTTTTCCAATGATGAGCACTTTTAAAGTTCTGCTATGTGGCG
CGGTATTATCCCGTGTTGACGCCGGGCAAGAGCAACTCGGTCGCCGCATACACTATTCTCAGAATGACTT
GGTTGAGTACTCACCAGTCACAGAAAAGCATCTTACGGATGGCATGACAGTAAGAGAATTATGCAGTGCT
GCCATAACCATGAGTGATAACACTGCGGCCAACTTACTTCTGACAACGATCGGAGGACCGAAGGAGCTAA
CCGCTTTTTTGCACAACATGGGGGATCATGTAACTCGCCTTGATCGTTGGGAACCGGAGCTGAATGAAGC
CATACCAAACGACGAGCGTGACACCACGATGCCTGTAGCAATGGCAACAACGTTGCGCAAACTATTAACT
GGCGAACTACTTACTCTAGCTTCCCGGCAACAATTAATAGACTGGATGGAGGCGGATAAAGTTGCAGGAC
CACTTCTGCGCTCGGCCCTTCCGGCTGGCTGGTTTATTGCTGATAAATCTGGAGCCGGTGAGCGTGGGTC
TCGCGGTATCATTGCAGCACTGGGGCCAGATGGTAAGCCCTCCCGTATCGTAGTTATCTACACGACGGGG
AGTCAGGCAACTATGGATGAACGAAATAGACAGATCGCTGAGATAGGTGCCTCACTGATTAAGCATTGGT
AACTGTCAGACCAAGTTTACTCATATATACTTTAGATTGATTTAAAACTTCATTTTTAATTTAAAAGGAT
CTAGGTGAAGATCCTTTTTGATAATCTCATGACCAAAATCCCTTAACGTGAGTTTTCGTTCCACTGAGCG
TCAGACCCCGTAGAAAAGATCAAAGGATCTTCTTGAGATCCTTTTTTTCTGCGCGTAATCTGCTGCTTGC
AAACAAAAAAACCACCGCTACCAGCGGTGGTTTGTTTGCCGGATCAAGAGCTACCAACTCTTTTTCCGAA
GGTAACTGGCTTCAGCAGAGCGCAGATACCAAATACTGTTCTTCTAGTGTAGCCGTAGTTAGGCCACCAC
TTCAAGAACTCTGTAGCACCGCCTACATACCTCGCTCTGCTAATCCTGTTACCAGTGGCTGCTGCCAGTG
GCGATAAGTCGTGTCTTACCGGGTTGGACTCAAGACGATAGTTACCGGATAAGGCGCAGCGGTCGGGCTG
AACGGGGGGTTCGTGCACACAGCCCAGCTTGGAGCGAACGACCTACACCGAACTGAGATACCTACAGCGT
GAGCTATGAGAAAGCGCCACGCTTCCCGAAGGGAGAAAGGCGGACAGGTATCCGGTAAGCGGCAGGGTCG
GAACAGGAGAGCGCACGAGGGAGCTTCCAGGGGGAAACGCCTGGTATCTTTATAGTCCTGTCGGGTTTCG
CCACCTCTGACTTGAGCGTCGATTTTTGTGATGCTCGTCAGGGGGGCGGAGCCTATGGAAAAACGCCAGC
AACGCGGCCTTTTTACGGTTCCTGGCCTTTTGCTGGCCTTTTGCTCACATGTTCTTTCCTGCGTTATCCC
CTGATTCTGTGGATAACCGTATTACCGCCTTTGAGTGAGCTGATACCGCTCGCCGCAGCCGAACGACCGA
GCGCAGCGAGTCAGTGAGCGAGGAAGCGGAAGAGCGCCCAATACGCAAACCGCCTCTCCCCGCGCGTTGG
CCGATTCATTAATGCAGCAAGCTCATGGCTGACTAATTTTTTTTATTTATGCAGAGGCCGAGGCCGCCTC
GGCCTCTGAGCTATTCCAGAAGTAGTGAGGAGGCTTTTTTGGAGGCCTAGGCTTTTGCAAAAAGCTCCCC
GTGGCACGACAGGTTTCCCGACTGGAAAGCGGGCAGTGAGCGCAACGCAATTAATGTGAGTTAGCTCACT
CATTAGGCACCCCAGGCTTTACACTTTATGCTTCCGGCTCGTATGTTGTGTGGAATTGTGAGCGGATAAC
AATTTCACACAGGAAACAGCTATGACATGATTACGAATTTCACAAATAAAGCATTTTTTTCACTGCATTC
TAGTTGTGGTTTGTCCAAACTCATCAATGTATCTTATCATGTCTGGATCAACTGGATAACTCAAGCTAAC
CAAAATCATCCCAAACTTCCCACCCCATACCCTATTACCACTGCCAATTACCTGTGGTTTCATTTACTCT
AAACCTGTGATTCCTCTGAATTATTTTCATTTTAAAGAAATTGTATTTGTTAAATATGTACTACAAACTT
AGTAGT
Features (pLannotate 1.2.2; 23 found; start..end, strand, type, name):
    377..634     +  LTR            5' LTR (truncated): truncated 5' long terminal repeat (LTR) from HIV-1
    681..806     +  misc_feature   HIV-1 Ψ: packaging signal of human immunodeficiency virus type 1
    790..1128    +  CDS            HIV-1 gag (fragment): gag protein from human immunodeficiency virus 1; gag
   1303..1536    +  misc_feature   RRE: The Rev response element (RRE) of HIV-1 allows for Rev-dependent mRNA export from the nucleus to the cytoplasm.
   1913..2013    +  CDS            Rev (fragment): human immunodeficiency virus 1 (HIV-1) Rev protein; rev; enhances nuclear export of unspliced and incompletely spliced viral mRNAs
   2058..2175    +  misc_feature   cPPT/CTS: central polypurine tract and central termination sequence of HIV-1
   2218..2616    +  promoter       UbC promoter: human ubiquitin C promoter
   2628..2693    +  CDS            N (fragment): REGN_LAMBD - Experimental evidence at protein level: Swiss-Prot protein existence level 1. Plays a role as a transcriptional antitermination factor that allows the virus to initiate its lytic phase. Activates expression of the delayed viral early genes by modifying host RNA polymerase (RNAP) into a form that is resistant to termination signals. This antitermination function requires the host NusA protein which serves to stabilize the interaction between antitermination protein N and host RNA polymerase. From Escherichia phage lambda (Bacteriophage lambda).
   2808..4445    +  CDS            LUCI_PHOPY: Experimental evidence at protein level: Swiss-Prot protein existence level 1. Produces green light with a wavelength of 562 nm. From Photinus pyralis (Common eastern firefly) (Lampyris pyralis).
   6196..6784    +  misc_feature   WPRE: woodchuck hepatitis virus posttranscriptional regulatory element
   6792..6857    +  CDS            nef (fragment): NEF_HV1Z2 - Experimental evidence at protein level: Swiss-Prot protein existence level 1. Extracellular Nef protein targets CD4(+) T-lymphocytes for apoptosis by interacting with CXCR4 surface receptors. From Human immunodeficiency virus type 1 group M subtype D (isolate Z2/CDC-Z34) (HIV-1).
   6859..7092    +  LTR            3' LTR (ΔU3): self-inactivating 3' long terminal repeat (LTR) from HIV-1
   7297..7401    +  promoter       AmpR promoter: bla
   7402..8262    +  CDS            AmpR: β-lactamase; bla; confers resistance to ampicillin, carbenicillin, and related antibiotics
   8433..9021    +  rep_origin     ori: high-copy-number ColE1/pMB1/pBR322/pUC origin of replication
   9204..9258    +  CDS            lacI (fragment): lac repressor; lacI; The lac repressor binds to the lac operator to inhibit transcription in E. coli. This inhibition can be relieved by adding lactose or isopropyl-β-D-thiogalactopyranoside (IPTG).
   9264..9357    +  rep_origin     SV40 ori (fragment): SV40 origin of replication
   9382..9419    +  CDS            lacI (fragment): lac repressor; lacI; The lac repressor binds to the lac operator to inhibit transcription in E. coli. This inhibition can be relieved by adding lactose or isopropyl-β-D-thiogalactopyranoside (IPTG).
   9432..9453    +  protein_bind   CAP binding site: CAP binding activates transcription in the presence of cAMP. E. coli catabolite activator protein
   9468..9498    +  promoter       lac promoter: promoter for the E. coli lac operon
   9506..9522    +  protein_bind   lac operator: The lac repressor binds to the lac operator to inhibit transcription in E. coli. This inhibition can be relieved by adding lactose or isopropyl-β-D-thiogalactopyranoside (IPTG). lac repressor encoded by lacI
   9556..9639    +  polyA_signal   SV40 poly(A) signal (fragment): SV40 polyadenylation signal
   9806..329     +  CDS            nef (fragment) (across the origin): NEF_HV1BR - Experimental evidence at protein level: Swiss-Prot protein existence level 1. Extracellular Nef protein targets CD4(+) T-lymphocytes for apoptosis by interacting with CXCR4 surface receptors (PubMed:14990729). From Human immunodeficiency virus type 1 group M subtype B (isolate BRU/LAI) (HIV-1).
