[The description below was written by a language model from this plasmid's Addgene catalogue record and pLannotate feature annotations shown in this document.]
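Description:
pUB_NonoptλHAramp-FLuc100 is a roughly 9.8 kb HIV-1-based lentiviral transfer plasmid on the pUB backbone, built for expressing a firefly luciferase reporter in mammalian cells. It is propagated in E. coli through a high-copy ColE1/pUC-type origin and selected with ampicillin via the β-lactamase gene. The recombination-reduced strain listed for propagation is a typical choice for plasmids carrying repeated LTRs. The viral framework comprises a truncated 5' LTR, the Ψ packaging signal with a short gag fragment, the Rev response element for Rev-dependent nuclear export of the genomic RNA, the cPPT/CTS, a WPRE that enhances transcript expression, and a self-inactivating ΔU3 3' LTR. After integration, expression therefore depends on the internal promoter. Small lac, SV40 and nef fragments are annotated in the backbone and appear to be vestigial.

The payload is driven by the human ubiquitin C promoter and encodes an N-terminal "lambda HA" tag fused to Photinus pyralis luciferase. The feature table detects a short fragment of the bacteriophage lambda N protein just downstream of the promoter, followed after a gap by the luciferase coding sequence. The HA portion itself is not annotated. According to the record, the tag is written in nonoptimal synonymous codons while the luciferase body uses optimal codons, giving a nonoptimal codon "ramp" at the start of an otherwise optimised open reading frame. About 1.7 kb between the luciferase and the WPRE carries no annotation, and the record does not say what lies there. The associated study concerns how synonymous codon usage regulates translation initiation, so the construct presumably serves as one of a set of codon-variant reporters read out by luciferase activity, delivered by transfection or lentiviral transduction.
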