Addgene plasmid #210579: pUB_NonoptλHAramp-FLuc100
Purpose: Expresses Nonoptimal lambda HA-Optimal Firefly luciferase
Depositing lab: Olivia Rissland. Depositing organization: University of Colorado Denver and Anschutz Medical Campus. Publication: Synonymous codon usage regulates translation initiation. Barrington CL, Galindo G, Koch AL, Horton ER, Morrison EJ, Tisa S, Stasevich TJ, Rissland OS. Cell Rep. 2023 Dec 26;42(12):113413. doi: 10.1016/j.celrep.2023.113413. Epub 2023 Dec 12. PubMed 38096059.
Backbone
  Vector backbone: pUB
  Total vector size (bp): 9812
  Vector type: Mammalian Expression, Lentiviral, Luciferase
Growth in bacteria
  Bacterial resistance: Ampicillin, 100 μg/mL
  Growth temperature: 37°C
  Growth strain: NEB Stable
  Copy number: High Copy
Gene/Insert
  Gene/Insert name: Nonoptimal lambda HA-Optimal Firefly luciferase (alt names: Firefly; FLuc)
  Insert size (bp): 1840
  Promoter: UBC human
  Tag / fusion protein: lambda HA (N terminal on insert)
  Cloning method: Gibson Cloning
  Sequencing primers: 5′ UBC_F; 3′ CGCAAGTTAGGTTTTGTCAAAGAAAG
Resource information
  A portion of this plasmid was derived from a plasmid made by: Lambda HA tag synthesized by Genscript
Terms and licenses: Academic/Nonprofit Terms; Industry Terms: Not Available to Industry
How to cite: pUB_NonoptλHAramp-FLuc100 was a gift from Olivia Rissland (Addgene plasmid # 210579 ; http://n2t.net/addgene:210579 ; RRID:Addgene_210579)
